Addgene plasmid #157834: G1333 DddAtox-C–dSpCas9
Purpose: expresses split DddAtox-Cas9 construct in mammalian cells
Depositing lab: David Liu. Publication: A bacterial cytidine deaminase toxin enables CRISPR-free mitochondrial base editing. Mok BY, de Moraes MH, Zeng J, Bosch DE, Kotrys AV, Raguram A, Hsu F, Radey MC, Peterson SB, Mootha VK, Mougous JD, Liu DR. Nature. 2020 Jul 8. pii: 10.1038/s41586-020-2477-4. doi: 10.1038/s41586-020-2477-4. PubMed 32641830.
Backbone
  Vector backbone: pCMV
  Vector type: Mammalian Expression
Growth in bacteria
  Bacterial resistance: Ampicillin, 100 μg/mL
  Growth temperature: 37°C
  Growth strain: Mach1
  Copy number: Unknown
Gene/Insert
  Gene/Insert name: bpNLS–G1333 DddAtox-C–dSpCas9–UGI–UGI–bpNLS
Terms and licenses: Academic/Nonprofit Terms; Industry Terms: Not Available to Industry
Depositor comments: The Broad Institute and the University of Washington have filed provisional patent applications on base-editing systems described in this study, listing B.Y.M., M.H.d.M., S.B.P., J.D.M. and D.R.L. as inventors
How to cite: G1333 DddAtox-C–dSpCas9 was a gift from David Liu (Addgene plasmid # 157834 ; http://n2t.net/addgene:157834 ; RRID:Addgene_157834)
