[The description below was written by a language model from this plasmid's Addgene catalogue record and pLannotate feature annotations shown in this document.]
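Description:
G1333 DddAtox-C–dSpCas9 is a mammalian expression plasmid of about 8.6 kb built on a pCMV backbone. It is propagated in E. coli through a high-copy ColE1/pUC-type origin and selected with ampicillin via the β-lactamase gene and its own promoter. The bacterial portion also carries small remnants of lac regulatory elements, a lacI fragment, a pBluescript cloning-site fragment and a bom fragment, which appear to be backbone leftovers rather than functional parts. No mammalian selection marker is annotated, only a very short SV40 promoter fragment, so the plasmid appears suited to transient transfection.

The payload is a single fusion open reading frame driven by the CMV immediate-early enhancer and promoter and terminated by the bovine growth hormone polyadenylation signal. A T7 promoter lies just upstream of the coding region. According to the insert name, the protein reads bpNLS–DddAtox-C (split at G1333)–dSpCas9–UGI–UGI–bpNLS. The DddA portion is the C-terminal half of the toxin domain of a Burkholderia interbacterial toxin that deaminates cytidines in double-stranded DNA. Splitting it at residue G1333 yields a half intended to be inactive on its own, regaining activity when brought together with the complementary N-terminal half. Catalytically dead Streptococcus pyogenes Cas9 provides guide RNA-programmed DNA binding without cleavage, and the bipartite nuclear localization signals direct the fusion to the nucleus. The uracil glycosylase inhibitor from phage PBS2 blocks excision of the uracil product, favouring a C-to-T outcome. The feature table annotates only one UGI copy and no NLS, although a gap between the Cas9 and UGI annotations could hold the second copy. The record gives the purpose as expressing a split DddAtox–Cas9 construct in mammalian cells. No guide RNA cassette is annotated, so guides and the partner half would be supplied separately.
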