Features (pLannotate 1.2.2; 18 found; start..end, strand, type, name):
    132..335     +  promoter       CMV promoter: human cytomegalovirus (CMV) immediate early promoter
    377..395     +  promoter       T7 promoter: promoter for bacteriophage T7 RNA polymerase
    466..747     +  CDS            dddA (fragment): DDDA_BURC1 - Experimental evidence at protein level: Swiss-Prot protein existence level 1. Toxic component of a toxin-immunity protein module, which functions as a cellular contact-dependent growth inhibition (CDI) system. CDI modules allow bacteria to communicate with and inhibit the growth of closely related neighboring bacteria in a contact-dependent fashion. Bacteria that have this module inhibit or kill bacteria without it, giving them a growth advantage. Probably specifically inhibited by cognate immunity protein DddI (Probable). The C-terminal 163 residue fragment has double-stranded DN
    844..2445    +  CDS            dCas9(N): N-terminal portion of catalytically inactive Streptococcus pyogenes dCas9 carrying the D10A mutation (Zetsche et al., 2015)
   2446..4940    +  CDS            Cas9(C) (fragment): C-terminal portion of Streptococcus pyogenes Cas9 (Zetsche et al., 2015)
   5254..5502    +  CDS            UGI: UNGI_BPPB2 - Experimental evidence at protein level: Swiss-Prot protein existence level 1. This protein binds specifically and reversibly to the host uracil-DNA glycosylase, preventing removal of uracil residues from PBS2 DNA by the host uracil-excision repair system. From Bacillus phage PBS2 (Bacteriophage PBS2).
   5620..5844    +  polyA_signal   bGH poly(A) signal: bovine growth hormone polyadenylation signal
   5848..5869    +  promoter       SV40 promoter (fragment): SV40 enhancer and early promoter
   5874..5890    +  misc_feature   MCS (fragment): pBluescript multiple cloning site
   5939..5955    -  protein_bind   lac operator: The lac repressor binds to the lac operator to inhibit transcription in E. coli. This inhibition can be relieved by adding lactose or isopropyl-β-D-thiogalactopyranoside (IPTG). lac repressor encoded by lacI
   5963..5993    -  promoter       lac promoter: promoter for the E. coli lac operon
   6008..6029    -  protein_bind   CAP binding site: CAP binding activates transcription in the presence of cAMP. E. coli catabolite activator protein
   6042..6134    -  CDS            lacI (fragment): lac repressor; lacI; The lac repressor binds to the lac operator to inhibit transcription in E. coli. This inhibition can be relieved by adding lactose or isopropyl-β-D-thiogalactopyranoside (IPTG).
   6317..6905    -  rep_origin     ori: high-copy-number ColE1/pMB1/pBR322/pUC origin of replication
   7076..7936    -  CDS            AmpR: β-lactamase; bla; confers resistance to ampicillin, carbenicillin, and related antibiotics
   7937..8041    -  promoter       AmpR promoter: bla
   8112..8156    -  misc_feature   bom (fragment): basis of mobility region from pBR322
   8311..131     +  enhancer       CMV enhancer (across the origin): human cytomegalovirus immediate early enhancer
>Addgene plasmid #157834 | G1333 DddAtox-C–dSpCas9 | addgene full sequence | sequence record 307650 | Addgene NGS Result
ATATGCCAAGTACGCCCCCTATTGACGTCAATGACGGTAAATGGCCCGCCTGGCATTATGCCCAGTACAT
GACCTTATGGGACTTTCCTACTTGGCAGTACATCTACGTATTAGTCATCGCTATTACCATGGTGATGCGG
TTTTGGCAGTACATCAATGGGCGTGGATAGCGGTTTGACTCACGGGGATTTCCAAGTCTCCACCCCATTG
ACGTCAATGGGAGTTTGTTTTGGCACCAAAATCAACGGGACTTTCCAAAATGTCGTAACAACTCCGCCCC
ATTGACGCAAATGGGCGGTAGGCGTGTACGGTGGGAGGTCTATATAAGCAGAGCTGGTTTAGTGAACCGT
CAGATCCGCTAGAGATCCGCGGCCGCTAATACGACTCACTATAGGGAGAGCCGCCACCATGAAACGGACA
GCCGACGGAAGCGAGTTCGAGTCACCAAAGAAGAAGCGGAAAGTCCCAACCCCGTACCCAAACTATGCCA
ATGCCGGTCATGTGGAGGGTCAGAGCGCCCTGTTCATGCGTGATAACGGCATCAGCGAGGGTCTGGTGTT
CCACAACAACCCGGAAGGCACCTGCGGTTTTTGCGTGAACATGACCGAGACCCTGCTGCCGGAAAACGCG
AAAATGACCGTGGTGCCGCCGGAAGGTGCCATTCCAGTGAAGCGCGGCGCTACCGGTGAAACCAAAGTGT
TTACCGGTAACAGCAACAGCCCGAAGAGCCCGACCAAAGGCGGTTGCTCTGGAGGATCTAGCGGAGGATC
CTCTGGCAGCGAGACACCAGGAACAAGCGAGTCAGCAACACCAGAGAGCAGTGGCGGCAGCAGCGGCGGC
AGCGACAAGAAGTACAGCATCGGCCTGGCCATCGGCACCAACTCTGTGGGCTGGGCCGTGATCACCGACG
AGTACAAGGTGCCCAGCAAGAAATTCAAGGTGCTGGGCAACACCGACCGGCACAGCATCAAGAAGAACCT
GATCGGAGCCCTGCTGTTCGACAGCGGCGAAACAGCCGAGGCCACCCGGCTGAAGAGAACCGCCAGAAGA
AGATACACCAGACGGAAGAACCGGATCTGCTATCTGCAAGAGATCTTCAGCAACGAGATGGCCAAGGTGG
ACGACAGCTTCTTCCACAGACTGGAAGAGTCCTTCCTGGTGGAAGAGGATAAGAAGCACGAGCGGCACCC
CATCTTCGGCAACATCGTGGACGAGGTGGCCTACCACGAGAAGTACCCCACCATCTACCACCTGAGAAAG
AAACTGGTGGACAGCACCGACAAGGCCGACCTGCGGCTGATCTATCTGGCCCTGGCCCACATGATCAAGT
TCCGGGGCCACTTCCTGATCGAGGGCGACCTGAACCCCGACAACAGCGACGTGGACAAGCTGTTCATCCA
GCTGGTGCAGACCTACAACCAGCTGTTCGAGGAAAACCCCATCAACGCCAGCGGCGTGGACGCCAAGGCC
ATCCTGTCTGCCAGACTGAGCAAGAGCAGACGGCTGGAAAATCTGATCGCCCAGCTGCCCGGCGAGAAGA
AGAATGGCCTGTTCGGAAACCTGATTGCCCTGAGCCTGGGCCTGACCCCCAACTTCAAGAGCAACTTCGA
CCTGGCCGAGGATGCCAAACTGCAGCTGAGCAAGGACACCTACGACGACGACCTGGACAACCTGCTGGCC
CAGATCGGCGACCAGTACGCCGACCTGTTTCTGGCCGCCAAGAACCTGTCCGACGCCATCCTGCTGAGCG
ACATCCTGAGAGTGAACACCGAGATCACCAAGGCCCCCCTGAGCGCCTCTATGATCAAGAGATACGACGA
GCACCACCAGGACCTGACCCTGCTGAAAGCTCTCGTGCGGCAGCAGCTGCCTGAGAAGTACAAAGAGATT
TTCTTCGACCAGAGCAAGAACGGCTACGCCGGCTACATTGACGGCGGAGCCAGCCAGGAAGAGTTCTACA
AGTTCATCAAGCCCATCCTGGAAAAGATGGACGGCACCGAGGAACTGCTCGTGAAGCTGAACAGAGAGGA
CCTGCTGCGGAAGCAGCGGACCTTCGACAACGGCAGCATCCCCCACCAGATCCACCTGGGAGAGCTGCAC
GCCATTCTGCGGCGGCAGGAAGATTTTTACCCATTCCTGAAGGACAACCGGGAAAAGATCGAGAAGATCC
TGACCTTCCGCATCCCCTACTACGTGGGCCCTCTGGCCAGGGGAAACAGCAGATTCGCCTGGATGACCAG
AAAGAGCGAGGAAACCATCACCCCCTGGAACTTCGAGGAAGTGGTGGACAAGGGCGCTTCCGCCCAGAGC
TTCATCGAGCGGATGACCAACTTCGATAAGAACCTGCCCAACGAGAAGGTGCTGCCCAAGCACAGCCTGC
TGTACGAGTACTTCACCGTGTATAACGAGCTGACCAAAGTGAAATACGTGACCGAGGGAATGAGAAAGCC
CGCCTTCCTGAGCGGCGAGCAGAAAAAGGCCATCGTGGACCTGCTGTTCAAGACCAACCGGAAAGTGACC
GTGAAGCAGCTGAAAGAGGACTACTTCAAGAAAATCGAGTGCTTCGACTCCGTGGAAATCTCCGGCGTGG
AAGATCGGTTCAACGCCTCCCTGGGCACATACCACGATCTGCTGAAAATTATCAAGGACAAGGACTTCCT
GGACAATGAGGAAAACGAGGACATTCTGGAAGATATCGTGCTGACCCTGACACTGTTTGAGGACAGAGAG
ATGATCGAGGAACGGCTGAAAACCTATGCCCACCTGTTCGACGACAAAGTGATGAAGCAGCTGAAGCGGC
GGAGATACACCGGCTGGGGCAGGCTGAGCCGGAAGCTGATCAACGGCATCCGGGACAAGCAGTCCGGCAA
GACAATCCTGGATTTCCTGAAGTCCGACGGCTTCGCCAACAGAAACTTCATGCAGCTGATCCACGACGAC
AGCCTGACCTTTAAAGAGGACATCCAGAAAGCCCAGGTGTCCGGCCAGGGCGATAGCCTGCACGAGCACA
TTGCCAATCTGGCCGGCAGCCCCGCCATTAAGAAGGGCATCCTGCAGACAGTGAAGGTGGTGGACGAGCT
CGTGAAAGTGATGGGCCGGCACAAGCCCGAGAACATCGTGATCGAAATGGCCAGAGAGAACCAGACCACC
CAGAAGGGACAGAAGAACAGCCGCGAGAGAATGAAGCGGATCGAAGAGGGCATCAAAGAGCTGGGCAGCC
AGATCCTGAAAGAACACCCCGTGGAAAACACCCAGCTGCAGAACGAGAAGCTGTACCTGTACTACCTGCA
GAATGGGCGGGATATGTACGTGGACCAGGAACTGGACATCAACCGGCTGTCCGACTACGATGTGGACGCT
ATCGTGCCTCAGAGCTTTCTGAAGGACGACTCCATCGACAACAAGGTGCTGACCAGAAGCGACAAGAACC
GGGGCAAGAGCGACAACGTGCCCTCCGAAGAGGTCGTGAAGAAGATGAAGAACTACTGGCGGCAGCTGCT
GAACGCCAAGCTGATTACCCAGAGAAAGTTCGACAATCTGACCAAGGCCGAGAGAGGCGGCCTGAGCGAA
CTGGATAAGGCCGGCTTCATCAAGAGACAGCTGGTGGAAACCCGGCAGATCACAAAGCACGTGGCACAGA
TCCTGGACTCCCGGATGAACACTAAGTACGACGAGAATGACAAGCTGATCCGGGAAGTGAAAGTGATCAC
CCTGAAGTCCAAGCTGGTGTCCGATTTCCGGAAGGATTTCCAGTTTTACAAAGTGCGCGAGATCAACAAC
TACCACCACGCCCACGACGCCTACCTGAACGCCGTCGTGGGAACCGCCCTGATCAAAAAGTACCCTAAGC
TGGAAAGCGAGTTCGTGTACGGCGACTACAAGGTGTACGACGTGCGGAAGATGATCGCCAAGAGCGAGCA
GGAAATCGGCAAGGCTACCGCCAAGTACTTCTTCTACAGCAACATCATGAACTTTTTCAAGACCGAGATT
ACCCTGGCCAACGGCGAGATCCGGAAGCGGCCTCTGATCGAGACAAACGGCGAAACCGGGGAGATCGTGT
GGGATAAGGGCCGGGATTTTGCCACCGTGCGGAAAGTGCTGAGCATGCCCCAAGTGAATATCGTGAAAAA
GACCGAGGTGCAGACAGGCGGCTTCAGCAAAGAGTCTATCCTGCCCAAGAGGAACAGCGATAAGCTGATC
GCCAGAAAGAAGGACTGGGACCCTAAGAAGTACGGCGGCTTCGACAGCCCCACCGTGGCCTATTCTGTGC
TGGTGGTGGCCAAAGTGGAAAAGGGCAAGTCCAAGAAACTGAAGAGTGTGAAAGAGCTGCTGGGGATCAC
CATCATGGAAAGAAGCAGCTTCGAGAAGAATCCCATCGACTTTCTGGAAGCCAAGGGCTACAAAGAAGTG
AAAAAGGACCTGATCATCAAGCTGCCTAAGTACTCCCTGTTCGAGCTGGAAAACGGCCGGAAGAGAATGC
TGGCCTCTGCCGGCGAACTGCAGAAGGGAAACGAACTGGCCCTGCCCTCCAAATATGTGAACTTCCTGTA
CCTGGCCAGCCACTATGAGAAGCTGAAGGGCTCCCCCGAGGATAATGAGCAGAAACAGCTGTTTGTGGAA
CAGCACAAGCACTACCTGGACGAGATCATCGAGCAGATCAGCGAGTTCTCCAAGAGAGTGATCCTGGCCG
ACGCTAATCTGGACAAAGTGCTGTCCGCCTACAACAAGCACCGGGATAAGCCCATCAGAGAGCAGGCCGA
GAATATCATCCACCTGTTTACCCTGACCAATCTGGGAGCCCCTGCCGCCTTCAAGTACTTTGACACCACC
ATCGACCGGAAGAGGTACACCAGCACCAAAGAGGTGCTGGACGCCACCCTGATCCACCAGAGCATCACCG
GCCTGTACGAGACACGGATCGACCTGTCTCAGCTGGGAGGTGACAGCGGCGGGAGCGGCGGGAGCGGGGG
GAGCACTAATCTGAGCGACATCATTGAGAAGGAGACTGGGAAACAGCTGGTCATTCAGGAGTCCATCCTG
ATGCTGCCTGAGGAGGTGGAGGAAGTGATCGGCAACAAGCCAGAGTCTGACATCCTGGTGCACACCGCCT
ACGACGAGTCCACAGATGAGAATGTGATGCTGCTGACCTCTGACGCCCCCGAGTATAAGCCTTGGGCCCT
GGTCATCCAGGATTCTAACGGCGAGAATAAGATCAAGATGCTGAGCGGAGGATCCGGAGGATCTGGAGGC
AGCACCAACCTGTCTGACATCATCGAGAAGGAGACAGGCAAGCAGCTGGTCATCCAGGAGAGCATCCTGA
TGCTGCCCGAAGAAGTCGAAGAAGTGATCGGAAACAAGCCTGAGAGCGATATCCTGGTCCATACCGCCTA
CGACGAGAGTACCGACGAAAATGTGATGCTGCTGACATCCGACGCCCCAGAGTATAAGCCCTGGGCTCTG
GTCATCCAGGATTCCAACGGAGAGAACAAAATCAAAATGCTGTCTGGCGGCTCAAAAAGAACCGCCGACG
GCAGCGAATTCGAGCCCAAGAAGAAGAGGAAAGTCTAACCGGTCATCATCACCATCACCATTGAGTTTAA
ACCCGCTGATCAGCCTCGACTGTGCCTTCTAGTTGCCAGCCATCTGTTGTTTGCCCCTCCCCCGTGCCTT
CCTTGACCCTGGAAGGTGCCACTCCCACTGTCCTTTCCTAATAAAATGAGGAAATTGCATCGCATTGTCT
GAGTAGGTGTCATTCTATTCTGGGGGGTGGGGTGGGGCAGGACAGCAAGGGGGAGGATTGGGAAGACAAT
AGCAGGCATGCTGGGGATGCGGTGGGCTCTATGGCTTCTGAGGCGGAAAGAACCAGCTGGGGCTCGATAC
CGTCGACCTCTAGCTAGAGCTTGGCGTAATCATGGTCATAGCTGTTTCCTGTGTGAAATTGTTATCCGCT
CACAATTCCACACAACATACGAGCCGGAAGCATAAAGTGTAAAGCCTAGGGTGCCTAATGAGTGAGCTAA
CTCACATTAATTGCGTTGCGCTCACTGCCCGCTTTCCAGTCGGGAAACCTGTCGTGCCAGCTGCATTAAT
GAATCGGCCAACGCGCGGGGAGAGGCGGTTTGCGTATTGGGCGCTCTTCCGCTTCCTCGCTCACTGACTC
GCTGCGCTCGGTCGTTCGGCTGCGGCGAGCGGTATCAGCTCACTCAAAGGCGGTAATACGGTTATCCACA
GAATCAGGGGATAACGCAGGAAAGAACATGTGAGCAAAAGGCCAGCAAAAGGCCAGGAACCGTAAAAAGG
CCGCGTTGCTGGCGTTTTTCCATAGGCTCCGCCCCCCTGACGAGCATCACAAAAATCGACGCTCAAGTCA
GAGGTGGCGAAACCCGACAGGACTATAAAGATACCAGGCGTTTCCCCCTGGAAGCTCCCTCGTGCGCTCT
CCTGTTCCGACCCTGCCGCTTACCGGATACCTGTCCGCCTTTCTCCCTTCGGGAAGCGTGGCGCTTTCTC
ATAGCTCACGCTGTAGGTATCTCAGTTCGGTGTAGGTCGTTCGCTCCAAGCTGGGCTGTGTGCACGAACC
CCCCGTTCAGCCCGACCGCTGCGCCTTATCCGGTAACTATCGTCTTGAGTCCAACCCGGTAAGACACGAC
TTATCGCCACTGGCAGCAGCCACTGGTAACAGGATTAGCAGAGCGAGGTATGTAGGCGGTGCTACAGAGT
TCTTGAAGTGGTGGCCTAACTACGGCTACACTAGAAGAACAGTATTTGGTATCTGCGCTCTGCTGAAGCC
AGTTACCTTCGGAAAAAGAGTTGGTAGCTCTTGATCCGGCAAACAAACCACCGCTGGTAGCGGTGGTTTT
TTTGTTTGCAAGCAGCAGATTACGCGCAGAAAAAAAGGATCTCAAGAAGATCCTTTGATCTTTTCTACGG
GGTCTGACACTCAGTGGAACGAAAACTCACGTTAAGGGATTTTGGTCATGAGATTATCAAAAAGGATCTT
CACCTAGATCCTTTTAAATTAAAAATGAAGTTTTAAATCAATCTAAAGTATATATGAGTAAACTTGGTCT
GACAGTTACCAATGCTTAATCAGTGAGGCACCTATCTCAGCGATCTGTCTATTTCGTTCATCCATAGTTG
CCTGACTCCCCGTCGTGTAGATAACTACGATACGGGAGGGCTTACCATCTGGCCCCAGTGCTGCAATGAT
ACCGCGAGACCCACGCTCACCGGCTCCAGATTTATCAGCAATAAACCAGCCAGCCGGAAGGGCCGAGCGC
AGAAGTGGTCCTGCAACTTTATCCGCCTCCATCCAGTCTATTAATTGTTGCCGGGAAGCTAGAGTAAGTA
GTTCGCCAGTTAATAGTTTGCGCAACGTTGTTGCCATTGCTACAGGCATCGTGGTGTCACGCTCGTCGTT
TGGTATGGCTTCATTCAGCTCCGGTTCCCAACGATCAAGGCGAGTTACATGATCCCCCATGTTGTGCAAA
AAAGCGGTTAGCTCCTTCGGTCCTCCGATCGTTGTCAGAAGTAAGTTGGCCGCAGTGTTATCACTCATGG
TTATGGCAGCACTGCATAATTCTCTTACTGTCATGCCATCCGTAAGATGCTTTTCTGTGACTGGTGAGTA
CTCAACCAAGTCATTCTGAGAATAGTGTATGCGGCGACCGAGTTGCTCTTGCCCGGCGTCAATACGGGAT
AATACCGCGCCACATAGCAGAACTTTAAAAGTGCTCATCATTGGAAAACGTTCTTCGGGGCGAAAACTCT
CAAGGATCTTACCGCTGTTGAGATCCAGTTCGATGTAACCCACTCGTGCACCCAACTGATCTTCAGCATC
TTTTACTTTCACCAGCGTTTCTGGGTGAGCAAAAACAGGAAGGCAAAATGCCGCAAAAAAGGGAATAAGG
GCGACACGGAAATGTTGAATACTCATACTCTTCCTTTTTCAATATTATTGAAGCATTTATCAGGGTTATT
GTCTCATGAGCGGATACATATTTGAATGTATTTAGAAAAATAAACAAATAGGGGTTCCGCGCACATTTCC
CCGAAAAGTGCCACCTGACGTCGACGGATCGGGAGATCGATCTCCCGATCCCCTAGGGTCGACTCTCAGT
ACAATCTGCTCTGATGCCGCATAGTTAAGCCAGTATCTGCTCCCTGCTTGTGTGTTGGAGGTCGCTGAGT
AGTGCGCGAGCAAAATTTAAGCTACAACAAGGCAAGGCTTGACCGACAATTGCATGAAGAATCTGCTTAG
GGTTAGGCGTTTTGCGCTGCTTCGCGATGTACGGGCCAGATATACGCGTTGACATTGATTATTGACTAGT
TATTAATAGTAATCAATTACGGGGTCATTAGTTCATAGCCCATATATGGAGTTCCGCGTTACATAACTTA
CGGTAAATGGCCCGCCTGGCTGACCGCCCAACGACCCCCGCCCATTGACGTCAATAATGACGTATGTTCC
CATAGTAACGCCAATAGGGACTTTCCATTGACGTCAATGGGTGGAGTATTTACGGTAAACTGCCCACTTG
GCAGTACATCAAGTGTATC
